Addgene plasmid #66107: YFP(1-158)-STOP
Purpose: This vector attaches YFP(1-158) to the C-terminus of a protein
Depositing lab: Catherine Berlot. Depositing organization: Geisinger Health Center. Publication: Regulation of expression and function of scavenger receptor class B, type I (SR-BI) by Na+/H+ exchanger regulatory factors (NHERFs). Hu Z, Hu J, Zhang Z, Shen WJ, Yun CC, Berlot CH, Kraemer FB, Azhar S. J Biol Chem. 2013 Apr 19;288(16):11416-35. doi: 10.1074/jbc.M112.437368. Epub 2013 Mar 12. PubMed 23482569.
Backbone
  Vector backbone: pcDNAI/mp
  Backbone manufacturer: Invitrogen
  Backbone size w/o insert (bp): 4800
  Total vector size (bp): 5242
  Modifications to backbone: A BglII site was added to the polylinker 3' to the BamHI site.
  Vector type: Mammalian Expression
Growth in bacteria
  Bacterial resistance: Ampicillin, 100 μg/mL
  Growth temperature: 37°C
  Growth strain: DH10B
  Copy number: High Copy
Gene/Insert
  Gene/Insert name: YFP(1-158)STOP
  Species: Aequorea victoria
  Insert size (bp): 483
  Mutation: Gln69 was changed to Met.
  Promoter: CMV
  Cloning method: Restriction Enzyme; 5′ cloning site BamHI (not destroyed); 3′ cloning site BglII (not destroyed)
  Sequencing primers: 5′ T7; 3′ SP6
Terms and licenses: Academic/Nonprofit Terms; Industry Terms: Not Available to Industry
Depositor comments: YFP(1-158)Stop was amplified by PCR from EYFP (Clontech).
How to cite: YFP(1-158)-STOP was a gift from Catherine Berlot (Addgene plasmid # 66107 ; http://n2t.net/addgene:66107 ; RRID:Addgene_66107)
