[The description below was written by a language model from this plasmid's Addgene catalogue record and pLannotate feature annotations shown in this document.]
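Description:
YFP(1-158)-STOP is a mammalian expression vector of about 5.2 kb built on the Invitrogen pcDNAI-type backbone recorded as pcDNAI/mp. It is designed to fuse the N-terminal fragment of yellow fluorescent protein to the C-terminus of a protein of interest. It is maintained in E. coli at high copy through a ColE1/pUC-type origin and selected with ampicillin via the bla gene. An f1 origin, which can support single-stranded DNA production, is also annotated.

The payload is a 483 bp fragment encoding residues 1–158 of an Aequorea victoria-derived YFP followed by a stop codon. It was PCR-amplified from EYFP and carries a Gln69-to-Met substitution. The fragment sits between a BamHI site and a BglII site that the depositor added to the polylinker. Both sites are retained, and a partner coding sequence would presumably be placed in frame upstream, although the record gives no cloning scheme. Expression is driven by the CMV immediate-early enhancer and promoter. Flanking T7 and SP6 promoters serve as sequencing primer sites. Downstream processing signals come from the SV40 small t intron and the SV40 polyadenylation signal. The annotated T antigen fragments and NLS fall within this SV40-derived 3′ region and do not appear to be expressed products. An SV40 origin is annotated, and the neighbouring polyomavirus capsid gene fragments look like remnants of backbone viral sequence.

The annotation software matches the insert to an N-terminal Venus fragment used in bimolecular fluorescence complementation. This fits the likely use: pairing a fusion made in this vector with a partner carrying the complementary C-terminal YFP fragment, so that fluorescence reports a protein–protein interaction in transfected mammalian cells. The associated publication concerns the regulation of the scavenger receptor SR-BI by NHERF scaffold proteins.
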