Features (pLannotate 1.2.2; 20 found; start..end, strand, type, name):
      2..570     +  rep_origin     ori: high-copy-number ColE1/pMB1/pBR322/pUC origin of replication
    603..1061    -  rep_origin     f1 ori (sequence partly withheld): f1 bacteriophage origin of replication; arrow indicates direction of (+) strand synthesis
   1049..1170    -  CDS            M13 gene IV (fragment) (sequence partly withheld): pIV; IV; phage assembly
   1272..1376    +  promoter       AmpR promoter: bla
   1377..2237    +  CDS            AmpR: β-lactamase; bla; confers resistance to ampicillin, carbenicillin, and related antibiotics
   2310..2689    +  enhancer       CMV enhancer: human cytomegalovirus immediate early enhancer
   2690..2893    +  promoter       CMV promoter: human cytomegalovirus (CMV) immediate early promoter
   2889..2922    +  LTR            5' LTR (truncated) (fragment): truncated 5' long terminal repeat (LTR) from HIV-1
   2938..2956    +  promoter       T7 promoter: promoter for bacteriophage T7 RNA polymerase
   2988..3461    +  CDS            VN173 (fragment): N-terminal fragment of mVenus for use in bimolecular fluorescence complementation (BiFC) (Kodama and Hu, 2010)
   3514..3532    -  promoter       SP6 promoter: promoter for bacteriophage SP6 RNA polymerase
   3540..3614    +  CDS            small t antigen (fragment): SV40 (simian virus 40) small t antigen
   3616..3681    +  intron         small t intron: SV40 (simian virus 40) small t antigen intron
   3811..3831    +  CDS            SV40 NLS: nuclear localization signal of SV40 (simian virus 40) large T antigen
   3838..3972    +  CDS            LT_POVHA (fragment): Protein inferred from homology: Swiss-Prot protein existence level 3. Isoform large T antigen is a key early protein essential for both driving viral replication and inducing cellular transformation. Plays a role in viral genome replication by driving entry of quiescent cells into the cell cycle and by autoregulating the synthesis of viral early mRNA. Displays highly oncogenic activities by corrupting the host cellular checkpoint mechanisms that guard cell division and the transcription, replication, and repair of DNA. Participates in the modulation of cellular gene expression preceeding viral
   3997..4080    +  CDS            large T antigen (fragment): large T antigen from SV40 (simian virus 40)
   4103..4237    +  polyA_signal   SV40 poly(A) signal: SV40 polyadenylation signal
   4238..4606    -  CDS            VP2_POVMA (fragment): Experimental evidence at protein level: Swiss-Prot protein existence level 1. [Isoform VP3]: structural protein that resides within the core of the capsid surrounded by 72 VP1 pentamers. Following virus endocytosis and trafficking to the endoplasmic reticulum, VP2 and VP3 form oligomers and integrate into the endoplasmic reticulum membrane. Heterooligomer VP2-VP3 may create a viroporin for transporting the viral genome across the endoplasmic reticulum membrane to the cytoplasm. Nuclear entry of the viral DNA involves the selective exposure and importin recognition of VP2 or Vp3 nuclear localiz
   4974..5072    -  CDS            VP1_POVMP (fragment): Experimental evidence at protein level: Swiss-Prot protein existence level 1. Forms an icosahedral capsid with a T=7 symmetry and a 40 nm diameter. The capsid is composed of 72 pentamers linked to each other by disulfide bonds and associated with VP2 or VP3 proteins. Interacts with terminal alpha(2,3)-linked sialic acids on the cell surface to provide virion attachment to target cell. This attachment induces virion internalization predominantly through caveolin-mediated endocytosis. Once attached, the virion is internalized by caveolin- mediated endocytosis and traffics to the endoplasmic reti
   5083..5218    +  rep_origin     SV40 ori: SV40 origin of replication
>Addgene plasmid #66107 | YFP(1-158)-STOP | depositor full sequence | sequence record 112518 | YFP(1-158)-STOP sequence 5242 bps
GGCGTAATCTGCTGCTTGCAAACAAAAAAACCACCGCTACCAGCGGTGGTTTGTTTGCCGGATCAAGAGC
TACCAACTCTTTTTCCGAAGGTAACTGGCTTCAGCAGAGCGCAGATACCAAATACTGTCCTTCTAGTGTA
GCCGTAGTTAGGCCACCACTTCAAGAACTCTGTAGCACCGCCTACATACCTCGCTCTGCTAATCCTGTTA
CCAGTGGCTGCTGCCAGTGGCGATAAGTCGTGTCTTACCGGGTTGGACTCAAGACGATAGTTACCGGATA
AGGCGCAGCGGTCGGGCTGAACGGGGGGTTCGTGCACACAGCCCAGCTTGGAGCGAACGACCTACACCGA
ACTGAGATACCTACAGCGTGAGCATTGAGAAAGCGCCACGCTTCCCGAAGGGAGAAAGGCGGACAGGTAT
CCGGTAAGCGGCAGGGTCGGAACAGGAGAGCGCACGAGGGAGCTTCCAGGGGGAAACGCCTGGTATCTTT
ATAGTCCTGTCGGGTTTCGCCACCTCTGACTTGAGCGTCGATTTTTGTGATGCTCGTCAGGGGGGCGGAG
CCTATGGAAAAACGCCAGCAACGCAAGCTAGCTTCTAGCTAGAAATTGTAAACGTTAATATTTTGTTAAA
ATTCGCGTTAAATTTTTGTTAAATCAGCTCATTTTTTAACCAATAGGCCGAAATCGGCAAAATCCCTTAT
AAATCAAAAGAATAGCCCGAGATAGGGT
[37 nt withheld, positions 729-765]
AAAGAACGTGGACTCCAACGTCAAAGGGCGAAAAACCGTCTATCAGGGCGATGGCC
[115 nt withheld, positions 822-936]
G
[144 nt withheld, positions 938-1081]
ACCGTATAACGTGCTTTCCTCGTTG
[64 nt withheld, positions 1107-1170]
CTGGATTACCAAAGGGCCTCGTGATACGCCTATTTTTATAGGTTAATGTCATGATAATAATGGTTTCTTA
GACGTCAGGTGGCACTTTTCGGGGAAATGTGCGCGGAACCCCTATTTGTTTATTTTTCTAAATACATTCA
AATATGTATCCGCTCATGAGACAATAACCCTGATAAATGCTTCAATAATATTGAAAAAGGAAGAGTATGA
GTATTCAACATTTCCGTGTCGCCCTTATTCCCTTTTTTGCGGCATTTTGCCTTCCTGTTTTTGCTCACCC
AGAAACGCTGGTGAAAGTAAAAGATGCTGAAGATCAGTTGGGTGCACGAGTGGGTTACATCGAACTGGAT
CTCAACAGCGGTAAGATCCTTGAGAGTTTTCGCCCCGAAGAACGTTTTCCAATGATGAGCACTTTTAAAG
TTCTGCTATGTGGCGCGGTATTATCCCGTGTTGACGCCGGGCAAGAGCAACTCGGTCGCCGCATACACTA
TTCTCAGAATGACTTGGTTGAGTACTCACCAGTCACAGAAAAGCATCTTACGGATGGCATGACAGTAAGA
GAATTATGCAGTGCTGCCATAACCATGAGTGATAACACTGCGGCCAACTTACTTCTGACAACGATCGGAG
GACCGAAGGAGCTAACCGCTTTTTTGCACAACATGGGGGATCATGTAACTCGCCTTGATCGTTGGGAACC
GGAGCTGAATGAAGCCATACCAAACGACGAGCGTGACACCACGATGCCTGCAGCAATGGCAACAACGTTG
CGCAAACTATTAACTGGCGAACTACTTACTCTAGCTTCCCGGCAACAATTAATAGACTGGATGGAGGCGG
ATAAAGTTGCAGGACCACTTCTGCGCTCGGCCCTTCCGGCTGGCTGGTTTATTGCTGATAAATCTGGAGC
CGGTGAGCGTGGGTCTCGCGGTATCATTGCAGCACTGGGGCCAGATGGTAAGCCCTCCCGTATCGTAGTT
ATCTACACGACGGGGAGTCAGGCAACTATGGATGAACGAAATAGACAGATCGCTGAGATAGGTGCCTCAC
TGATTAAGCATTGGTAACTGTCAGACCAAGTTTACTCATATATACTTTAGATTGATTTAAAACTTCATTT
TTAATTTCTCTAGCGCGTTGACATTGATTATTGACTAGTTATTAATAGTAATCAATTACGGGGTCATTAG
TTCATAGCCCATATATGGAGTTCCGCGTTACATAACTTACGGTAAATGGCCCGCCTGGCTGACCGCCCAA
CGACCCCCGCCCATTGACGTCAATAATGACGTATGTTCCCATAGTAACGCCAATAGGGACTTTCCATTGA
CGTCAATGGGTGGACTATTTACGGTAAACTGCCCACTTGGCAGTACATCAAGTGTATCATATGCCAAGTA
CGCCCCCTATTGACGTCAATGACGGTAAATGGCCCGCCTGGCATTATGCCCAGTACATGACCTTATGGGA
CTTTCCTACTTGGCAGTACATCTACGTATTAGTCATCGCTATTACCATGGTGATGCGGTTTTGGCAGTAC
ATCAATGGGCGTGGATAGCGGTTTGACTCACGGGGATTTCCAAGTCTCCACCCCATTGACGTCAATGGGA
GTTTGTTTTGGCACCAAAATCAACGGGACTTTCCAAAATGTCGTAACAACTCCGCCCCATTGACGCAAAT
GGGCGGTAGGCGTGTACGGTGGGAGGTCTATATAAGCAGAGCTCTCTGGCTAACTAGAGAACCCACTGCT
TACTGGCTTATCGAAATTAATACGACTCACTATAGGGAGACCCAAGCTTGGTACCGAGCTCGGATCCATG
GTGAGCAAGGGCGAGGAGCTGTTCACCGGGGTGGTGCCCATCCTGGTCGAGCTGGACGGCGACGTAAACG
GCCACAAGTTCAGCGTGTCCGGCGAGGGCGAGGGCGATGCCACCTACGGCAAGCTGACCCTGAAGTTCAT
CTGCACCACCGGCAAGCTGCCCGTGCCCTGGCCCACCCTCGTGACCACCTTCGGCTACGGCCTGATGTGC
TTCGCCCGCTACCCCGACCACATGAAGCAGCACGACTTCTTCAAGTCCGCCATGCCCGAAGGCTACGTCC
AGGAGCGCACCATCTTCTTCAAGGACGACGGCAACTACAAGACCCGCGCCGAGGTGAAGTTCGAGGGCGA
CACCCTGGTGAACCGCATCGAGCTGAAGGGCATCGACTTCAAGGAGGACGGCAACATCCTGGGGCACAAG
CTGGAGTACAACTACAACAGCCACAACGTCTATATCATGGCCGACAAGCAGTAAAGATCTATCACACTGG
CGGCCGCTCGAGCATGCATCTAGAGGGCCCTATTCTATAGTGTCACCTAAATGCTAGAGGATCTTTGTGA
AGGAACCTTACTTCTGTGGTGTGACATAATTGGACAAACTACCTACAGAGATTTAAAGCTCTAAGGTAAA
TATAAAATTTTTAAGTGTATAATGTGTTAAACTACTGATTCTAATTGTTTGTGTATTTTAGATTCCAACC
TATGGAACTGATGAATGGGAGCAGTGGTGGAATGCCTTTAATGAGGAAAACCTGTTTTGCTCAGAAGAAA
TGCCATCTAGTGATGATGAGGCTACTGCTGACTCTCAACATTCTACTCCTCCAAAAAAGAAGAGAAAGGT
AGAAGACCCCAAGGACTTTCCTTCAGAATTGCTAAGTTTTTTGAGTCATGCTGTGTTTAGTAATAGAACT
CTTGCTTGCTTTGCTATTTACACCACAAAGGAAAAAGCTGCACTGCTATACAAGAAAATTATGGAAAAAT
ATTTGATGTATAGTGCCTTGACTAGAGATCATAATCAGCCATACCACATTTGTAGAGGTTTTACTTGCTT
TAAAAAACCTCCCACACCTCCCCCTGAACCTGAAACATAAAATGAATGCAATTGTTGTTGTTAACTTGTT
TATTGCAGCTTATAATGGTTACAAATAAAGCAATAGCATCACAAATTTCACAAATAAAGCATTTTTTTCA
CTGCATTCTAGTTGTGGTTTGTCCAAACTCATCAATGTATCTTATCATGTCTGGATCATCCCGCCATGGT
ATCAACGCCATATTTCTATTTACAGTAGGGACCTCTTCGTTGTGTAGGTACCGCTGTATTCCTAGGGAAA
TAGTAGAGGCACCTTGAACTGTCTGCATCAGCCATATAGCCCCCGCTGTTCGACTTACAAACACAGGCAC
AGTACTGACAAACCCATACACCTCCTCTGAAATACCCATAGTTGCTAGGGCTGTCTCCGAACTCATTACA
CCCTCCAAAGTCAGAGCTGTAATTTCGCCATCAAGGGCAGCGAGGGCTTCTCCAGATAAAATAGCTTCTG
CCGAGAGTCCCGTAAGGGTAGACACTTCAGCTAATCCCTCGATGAGGTCTACTAGAATAGTCAGTGCGGC
TCCCATTTTGAAAATTCACTTACTTGATCAGCTTCAGAAGATGGCGGAGGGCCTCCAACACAGTAATTTT
CCTCCCGACTCTTAAAATAGAAAATGTCAAGTCAGTTAAGCAGGAAGTGGACTAACTGACGCAGCTGGCC
GTGCGACATCCTCTTTTAATTAGTTGCTAGGCAACGCCCTCCAGAGGGCGTGTGGTTTTGCAAGAGGAAG
CAAAAGCCTCTCCACCCAGGCCTAGAATGTTTCCACCCAATCATTACTATGACAACAGCTGTTTTTTTTA
GTATTAAGCAGAGGCCGGGGACCCCTGGGCCCGCTTACTCTGGAGAAAAAGAAGAGAGGCATTGTAGAGG
CTTCCAGAGGCAACTTGTCAAAACAGGACTGCTTCTATTTCTGTCACACTGTCTGGCCCTGTCACAAGGT
CCAGCACCTCCATACCCCCTTTAATAAGCAGTTTGGGAACGGGTGCGGGTCTTACTCCGCCCATCCCGCC
CCTAACTCCGCCCAGTTCCGCCCATTCTCCGCCCCATGGCTGACTAATTTTTTTTATTTATGCAGAGGCC
GAGGCCGCCTCGGCCTCTGAGCTATTCCAGAAGTAGTGAGGAGGCTTTTTTGGAGGCCTAGGCTTTTGCA
AAAAGCTAATTC
