>Addgene plasmid #66107 | YFP(1-158)-STOP | addgene partial sequence | sequence record 118709 | SP6 5'-ATTTAGGTGACACTATAG-3'
CTNANNNGCTCAACGGCCGCCAGTGTGATAGATCTTTACTGCTTGTCGGCCATGATATAGACGTTGTGGC
TGTTGTAGTTGTACTCCAGCTTGTGCCCCAGGATGTTGCCGTCCTCCTTGAAGTCGATGCCCTTCAGCTC
GATGCGGTTCACCAGGGTGTCGCCCTCGAACTTCACCTCGGCGCGGGTCTTGTAGTTGCCGTCGTCCTTG
AAGAAGATGGTGCGCTCCTGGACGTAGCCTTCGGGCATGGCGGACTTGAAGAAGTCGTGCTGCTTCATGT
GGTCGGGGTAGCGGGCGAAGCACATCAGGCCGTAGCCGAAGGTGGTCACGAGGGTGGGCCAGGGCACGGG
CAGCTTGCCGGTGGTGCAGATGAACTTCAGGGTCAGCTTGCCGTAGGTGGCATCGCCCTCGCCCTCGCCG
GACACGCTGAACTTGTGGCCGTTTACGTCGCCGTCCAGCTCGACCAGGATGGGCACCACCCCGGTGAACA
GCTCCTCGCCCTTGCTCACCATGGATCCGAGCTCGGTACCAAGCTTGGGTCTCCCTATAGTGAGTCGTAT
TAATTTCGATAAGCCAGTAAGCAGTGGGTTCTCTAGTTAGCCAGAGAGCTCTGCTTATATAGACCTCCCA
CCGTACACGCCTACCGCCCATTTGCGTCAATGGGGCGGAGTTGTTACGACATTTTGGAAAGTCCCGTTGA
TTTTGGTGCCAAAACAAACTCCCATTGACGTCAATGGGGTGGAGACTTGGAAATCCCCGTGAGTCAAACC
GCTATCCACGCCCATTGATGTACTGCCAAAACCGCATCACCATGGTAATAGCGATGACTAATACGTAGAT
GTACTGCCAAGTAGGAAAGTCCCATAAGGTCATGTACTGGGGCATAATGCCAGGCGGGCCATTTACCGTC
ATTGACGTCAATANGGGGGCGTACTTGGCATATGATACACTTGATGTACTGCCAAGTGGGCAGTTTACCG
TAAANACTCCACCCATTGACGTCAATGGAAAATTCCCTATTGGCGTTACTATGGGAANATACGTCATTAT
TGACTTCAATGGGCCGGGGGTCTTTGGGGCGGTCAACCANGGNGGGCCANTTNACNGTAAGTTATGTA
