>Addgene plasmid #66107 | YFP(1-158)-STOP | addgene partial sequence | sequence record 118710 | CMV-d2eGFP-F 5'-TATATCATGGCCGACAAGC-3'
ATGCATCTAGAGGGCCCTATTCTATAGTGTCACCTAAATGCTAGAGGATCTTTGTGAAGGAACCTTACTT
CTGTGGTGTGACATAATTGGACAAACTACCTACAGAGATTTAAAGCTCTAAGGTAAATATAAAATTTTTA
AGTGTATAATGTGTTAAACTACTGATTCTAATTGTTTGTGTATTTTAGATTCCAACCTATGGAACTGATG
AATGGGAGCAGTGGTGGAATGCCTTTAATGAGGAAAACCTGTTTTGCTCAGAAGAAATGCCATCTAGTGA
TGATGAGGCTACTGCTGACTCTCAACATTCTACTCCTCCAAAAAAGAAGAGAAAGGTAGAAGACCCCAAG
GACTTTCCTTCAGAATTGCTAAGTTTTTTGAGTCATGCTGTGTTTAGTAATAGAACTCTTGCTTGCTTTG
CTATTTACACCACAAAGGAAAAAGCTGCACTGCTATACAAGAAAATTATGGAAAAATATTTGATGTATAG
TGCCTTGACTAGAGATCATAATCAGCCATACCACATTTGTAGAGGTTTTACTTGCTTTAAAAAACCTCCC
ACACCTCCCCCTGAACCTGAAACATAAAATGAATGCAATTGTTGTTGTTAACTTGTTTATTGCAGCTTAT
AATGGTTACAAATAAAGCAATAGCATCACAAATTTCACAAATAAAGCATTTTTTTCACTGCATTCTAGTT
GTGGTTTGTCCAAACTCATCAATGTATCTTATCATGTCTGGATCGATCCCGCCATGGTATCAACGCCATA
TTTCTATTTACA
